Addgene plasmid #120849: NK690
Purpose: Reporter gene expression in S. rosetta
Depositing lab: Nicole King. Depositing organization: University of California, Berkeley.
Backbone
  Vector backbone: pUC19
  Vector type: Choanoflagellate expression
Growth in bacteria
  Bacterial resistance: Ampicillin, 100 μg/mL
  Growth temperature: 37°C
  Growth strain: DH5alpha
  Copy number: High Copy
Gene/Insert
  Gene/Insert name: Jumble-mWasabi (alt name: pEFl5'-Actin3'::Jumble-mWasabi)
  GenBank ID: XM_004998928
  Cloning method: Gibson Cloning
Terms and licenses: Academic/Nonprofit Terms; Industry Terms: Not Available to Industry
How to cite: NK690 was a gift from Nicole King (Addgene plasmid # 120849 ; http://n2t.net/addgene:120849 ; RRID:Addgene_120849)
