[The description below was written by a language model from this plasmid's Addgene catalogue record and pLannotate feature annotations shown in this document.]
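Description:
NK690 is a pUC19-based plasmid built for reporter gene expression in the choanoflagellate Salpingoeca rosetta. It is propagated in E. coli as a high-copy plasmid through the ColE1/pUC-type origin and selected with ampicillin via the β-lactamase gene and its native promoter. The rest of the annotated backbone consists of typical pUC remnants: the CAP binding site, lac promoter and lac operator, fragments of lacZα, lacI, rop and the bom region, and a partial pUC18/19 multiple cloning site. These reflect the vector's origin and play no stated role in the choanoflagellate expression cassette.

The payload, assembled by Gibson cloning, is a fusion of the S. rosetta gene Jumble to mWasabi, a constitutively fluorescent green protein derived from Clavularia. The alternative name, pEFl5'-Actin3'::Jumble-mWasabi, suggests that the fusion is flanked by 5' regulatory sequence from an EFL gene and 3' sequence from an actin gene, presumably supplying promoter and terminator functions, although the record does not describe these elements further. The name order and the position of mWasabi late in the insert are consistent with the fluorescent protein sitting at the C-terminal end of Jumble. The automated feature table annotates only mWasabi within the insert. A stretch of roughly 2.5 kb between the lac operator and mWasabi is unannotated and presumably holds the upstream regulatory region and the Jumble coding sequence, and the short gap after mWasabi presumably holds the 3' element. The construct is suited to expressing fluorescently tagged Jumble in transfected S. rosetta cells, for example to visualise the protein, though the record states only reporter expression as its purpose.
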