Features (pLannotate 1.2.2; 12 found; start..end, strand, type, name):
     18..53      -  CDS            rop (fragment): Rop protein, which maintains plasmids at low copy number; rop
    148..252     +  promoter       AmpR promoter: bla
    253..1113    +  CDS            AmpR: β-lactamase; bla; confers resistance to ampicillin, carbenicillin, and related antibiotics
   1284..1872    +  rep_origin     ori: high-copy-number ColE1/pMB1/pBR322/pUC origin of replication
   2055..2147    +  CDS            lacI (fragment): lac repressor; lacI; The lac repressor binds to the lac operator to inhibit transcription in E. coli. This inhibition can be relieved by adding lactose or isopropyl-β-D-thiogalactopyranoside (IPTG).
   2160..2181    +  protein_bind   CAP binding site: CAP binding activates transcription in the presence of cAMP. E. coli catabolite activator protein
   2196..2226    +  promoter       lac promoter: promoter for the E. coli lac operon
   2234..2250    +  protein_bind   lac operator: The lac repressor binds to the lac operator to inhibit transcription in E. coli. This inhibition can be relieved by adding lactose or isopropyl-β-D-thiogalactopyranoside (IPTG). lac repressor encoded by lacI
   4807..5514    +  CDS            mWasabi: mWasabi is a basic (constitutively fluorescent) green fluorescent protein published in 2008, derived from Clavularia sp.. It has high acid sensitivity.
   5722..5754    -  misc_feature   MCS (fragment): pUC18/19 multiple cloning site
   5751..5908    +  CDS            lacZα (fragment): LacZα fragment of β-galactosidase; lacZ fragment
   5914..6013    -  misc_feature   bom (fragment): basis of mobility region from pBR322
>Addgene plasmid #120849 | NK690 | addgene full sequence | sequence record 233698 | Addgene NGS Result
TCCGGGAGCTGCATGTGTCAGAGGTTTTCACCGTCATCACCGAAACGCGCGAGACGAAAGGGCCTCGTGA
TACGCCTATTTTTATAGGTTAATGTCATGATAATAATGGTTTCTTAGACGTCAGGTGGCACTTTTCGGGG
AAATGTGCGCGGAACCCCTATTTGTTTATTTTTCTAAATACATTCAAATATGTATCCGCTCATGAGACAA
TAACCCTGATAAATGCTTCAATAATATTGAAAAAGGAAGAGTATGAGTATTCAACATTTCCGTGTCGCCC
TTATTCCCTTTTTTGCGGCATTTTGCCTTCCTGTTTTTGCTCACCCAGAAACGCTGGTGAAAGTAAAAGA
TGCTGAAGATCAGTTGGGTGCACGAGTGGGTTACATCGAACTGGATCTCAACAGCGGTAAGATCCTTGAG
AGTTTTCGCCCCGAAGAACGTTTTCCAATGATGAGCACTTTTAAAGTTCTGCTATGTGGCGCGGTATTAT
CCCGTATTGACGCCGGGCAAGAGCAACTCGGTCGCCGCATACACTATTCTCAGAATGACTTGGTTGAGTA
CTCACCAGTCACAGAAAAGCATCTTACGGATGGCATGACAGTAAGAGAATTATGCAGTGCTGCCATAACC
ATGAGTGATAACACTGCGGCCAACTTACTTCTGACAACGATCGGAGGACCGAAGGAGCTAACCGCTTTTT
TGCACAACATGGGGGATCATGTAACTCGCCTTGATCGTTGGGAACCGGAGCTGAATGAAGCCATACCAAA
CGACGAGCGTGACACCACGATGCCTGTAGCAATGGCAACAACGTTGCGCAAACTATTAACTGGCGAACTA
CTTACTCTAGCTTCCCGGCAACAATTAATAGACTGGATGGAGGCGGATAAAGTTGCAGGACCACTTCTGC
GCTCGGCCCTTCCGGCTGGCTGGTTTATTGCTGATAAATCTGGAGCCGGTGAGCGTGGGTCTCGCGGTAT
CATTGCAGCACTGGGGCCAGATGGTAAGCCCTCCCGTATCGTAGTTATCTACACGACGGGGAGTCAGGCA
ACTATGGATGAACGAAATAGACAGATCGCTGAGATAGGTGCCTCACTGATTAAGCATTGGTAACTGTCAG
ACCAAGTTTACTCATATATACTTTAGATTGATTTAAAACTTCATTTTTAATTTAAAAGGATCTAGGTGAA
GATCCTTTTTGATAATCTCATGACCAAAATCCCTTAACGTGAGTTTTCGTTCCACTGAGCGTCAGACCCC
GTAGAAAAGATCAAAGGATCTTCTTGAGATCCTTTTTTTCTGCGCGTAATCTGCTGCTTGCAAACAAAAA
AACCACCGCTACCAGCGGTGGTTTGTTTGCCGGATCAAGAGCTACCAACTCTTTTTCCGAAGGTAACTGG
CTTCAGCAGAGCGCAGATACCAAATACTGTTCTTCTAGTGTAGCCGTAGTTAGGCCACCACTTCAAGAAC
TCTGTAGCACCGCCTACATACCTCGCTCTGCTAATCCTGTTACCAGTGGCTGCTGCCAGTGGCGATAAGT
CGTGTCTTACCGGGTTGGACTCAAGACGATAGTTACCGGATAAGGCGCAGCGGTCGGGCTGAACGGGGGG
TTCGTGCACACAGCCCAGCTTGGAGCGAACGACCTACACCGAACTGAGATACCTACAGCGTGAGCTATGA
GAAAGCGCCACGCTTCCCGAAGGGAGAAAGGCGGACAGGTATCCGGTAAGCGGCAGGGTCGGAACAGGAG
AGCGCACGAGGGAGCTTCCAGGGGGAAACGCCTGGTATCTTTATAGTCCTGTCGGGTTTCGCCACCTCTG
ACTTGAGCGTCGATTTTTGTGATGCTCGTCAGGGGGGCGGAGCCTATGGAAAAACGCCAGCAACGCGGCC
TTTTTACGGTTCCTGGCCTTTTGCTGGCCTTTTGCTCACATCTTCTTTCCTGCGTTATCCCCTGATTCTG
TGGATAACCGTATTACCGCCTTTGAGTGAGCTGATACCGCTCGCCGCAGCCGAACGACCGAGCGCAGCGA
GTCAGTGAGCGAGGAAGCGGAAGAGCGCCCAATACGCAAACCGCCTCTCCCCGCGCGTTGGCCGATTCAT
TAATGCAGCTGGCACGACAGGTTTCCCGACTGGAAAGCGGGCAGTGAGCGCAACGCAATTAATGTGAGTT
AGCTCACTCATTAGGCACCCCAGGCTTTACACTTTATGCTTCCGGCTCGTATGTTGTGTGGAATTGTGAG
CGGATAACAATTTCACACAGGAAACAGCTATGACCATGATTACGCCAAGCTTGTAACGACTGCAGTCTTG
TTGTCGTTTGTCGTCGTCGTTCTCTGTCTCCCACCCAACTTTTGCCAATTGCAACAGTGACTTCTGTACA
ATTTGCAACAGATACCAACGTGTCGAGTCAGCACAAATGGCGAGGAAGGTTCGCGTGCATTGCTTGCGCG
CCTCTTTGTCATGGGCGCACGCTGATTTGTGTGTGATTTGCACCAAATTTCCTGCCGACACAACTTGGGC
CCGTACCACACGACCCGTTTCTGGACCCGTTTCTGGCCCAGAAACGCGAATGTTGCGAAAGATGCGACCA
CGTGCTCGCTGTCGACAACACAAACTCCCGCACAATCCCCATGAAAAAAAAAGTGCTTGCTGGGCTTGTG
TCTGGCCTGTGTGCGTGGCGTGGCCGCGTGTGGCTTCGTTCTTGCTTCTGCTCACTCAGCCTGTTACACG
CAGAGTGGCTGCGAGAAACAAGGAGAGGGGTTTGCGGCATTGGCGCATGTGCATCTGCCTTTTTCATTGA
GTCAGTCTGCAGCTCAAGAGGTTGGTTTCGTCGACGGATATGAGTGAGCTTCTATGGATGATGAGAGGTG
GTGGTGGTTGTATGGTTGGTGGTTGGTGGTTGGTGCAAGGCGAGCCACGCGAAGAGCGACAAGGATGAGG
GAGAGGAGAGGAGACTAGGAAAGAGGTGAAGGGAAGGGAAGGGCGAGCAATGACGACGAGATAAAAGACA
GCCACCACCGCACCCGCACAAAAGCATTGCTCGCACGCATGGTCGTGTGTTATGTTTCACACCACCAACA
TAACCAATACAAGCCATCACCAATACAAGCCAGCGCTCAAGCACACACGCACGCACGCACACACAATACA
CACGCACGTGAAACGTTCACATTGTCCGCTCACAAATGCCTTTCCCTTCTCGTCGCTTTCCTTGCCTTTT
TTTCTTCCCCTCCTGACTTCCTTCCTGCCTTCCTTCCTTCCTCCCCTTCTCCGTCCACCAACACCATTTA
TTTCTCTGCTCTTTTTCCTCGTGCCACGTGAGCAGTCTTTTCGCGTCGTCTTCTTCTTTGACCCCGTTTA
CCGTCAACACCATCAACAACCAGCAACATGTTGAGGGTACGAGGAAGATCGCTGGAGGCCCGGTTTGTGT
ACATCATCGTGCTGGCTGTGGTGTACACGGCCACGTACATGTACAGCGCCACATCCGGTGACCCAAGCGT
ACCGGTTGGCGGCGCAGACATGCCGCCGTGGCTCGCACAGCTGGGACGACCACGCGCAGTTGCAGAGGAG
CTGGCAGAACAGCAACAGCTGCTTGACGCGACGCGGCGCAGCGACGACGGAGCCAACAGACACAGCAACG
ATGGCGCCGCCGCAGTCTCACAACACCAGCAGCACCAGCAGCAGGCGGAGCACGATCTGGCCAGCACACG
GAGTCCAAAGACACCGACGCGGCAAGAGGACAAAGGCGTGGACGAGAAGGAGAAAGGCATGAAGTTCGAG
GTGGAGGGGGGCGAAGATGGATTCGTGCCCAGGGAGCACATGAAGAATGCGATGGGTATGCCAGACACTG
CAGAGGCCGACCCGTGGAAGCGGCGCAGGCAGGACAAGTGGCGCCTCATCATCTTGTTCCAGCACAACTT
CCCCATCCTGAAGCAGGCGGTAGAAGGGTTCCAGCGTGCCAGCGACATCATGGTGCCCAGCATGATCATC
GTCGACAACTCCAAGGACAGGGATGCCTCGAACAGCGTGTGGCTTGTGGAGCGGGTGGCAGAGGTGGTCG
TGCCAGACCGCCAGCTAAACTTCCCAGAGCTGCACAACTACATGGCCACGCTGGCACTCGAGCGCCGGCT
CGAATTCTACTTCTGGGCCCACGCAGACAACTACGTGCTGCCGCTGGAGCCTGGCCGCGACATGGGCAAG
GACGCCATCGACTGCCTGCGCGAGCAGATGGCGCGGTTCCCCAACTGGGGCATGATCCTCTTCGCCTACG
ACCACCTGGCCGCCTACCGCACGCAGACGCTAGTCCAGGTGCCATGGGACCCACACGTGTTCCAGTACGG
CTCGGAGTGCGATGCGTATGGGCGCATCCGCGATGCGGGCTACGACGCGCGCGCGTGCAAGATTCACTAC
TCGTACGACATGAAGCGGGTGATTGGCATCCTGGACACGGACTCGTACGACCGGGTCAAGGCGAAGCTGG
ACGAGGAGGCAAAGGACAAGTCCAAGCGCAACCAGTGGCGCGAGGGAGCCATGTCCGAGAAGGAGCAGCA
ATGGCGCAAGCGCATGAAGGAGGCGTCACGCGCATACTTGGCCGAGAAGTGGGGCGAGGTGAAGTGCAAG
CTGCGCGGTGTGCCGTGCCACAAGCCCTGGCCTTACTGCCCAACGTGCCCCACAGACCTTCCCCAGTGCT
ACGGCAAGGAGGCGACGTGGGAGCAACTCGACCACATTCACGCCAGGGTGCACCAGGTGTTTGACAATGA
TCCCGACAAGCCACCACCGCTCGAGGCAGGCGGTAGCGGTGGCTCCATGGTCTCCAAGGGCGAGGAGACC
ACGATGGGCGTCATCAAGCCCGACATGAAGATCAAGCTCAAGATGGAGGGCAACGTCAACGGCCACGCCT
TCGTCATCGAGGGCGAGGGCGAGGGCAAGCCCTACGACGGCACCAACACCATCAACCTTGAGGTCAAAGA
AGGTGCTCCTCTGCCCTTTAGCTACGACATCCTCACCACCGCCTTCTCCTACGGCAACCGCGCCTTCACC
AAGTACCCCGACGACATCCCCAACTACTTCAAGCAGTCCTTCCCCGAGGGCTACTCCTGGGAGCGCACCA
TGACCTTCGAGGACAAGGGCATCGTCAAGGTCAAGTCCGACATCTCTATGGAGGAGGACTCCTTCATCTA
CGAGATCCACCTCAAGGGCGAGAACTTCCCTCCCAACGGCCCCGTCATGCAGAAGGAGACTACGGGTTGG
GACGCCTCCACCGAGCGCATGTACGTCCGCGACGGTGTTCTCAAGGGCGACGTGAAGATGAAACTTCTCC
TTGAGGGCGGCGGCCACCACCGCGTCGACTTCAAGACCATCTACCGCGCCAAGAAGGCCGTCAAGCTCCC
CGACTACCACTTCGTCGACCACCGCATCGAGATCCTCAACCACGACAAGGACTACAACAAAGTCACTGTC
TACGAGATCGCCGTCGCCCGCAACTCTACCGACGGCATGGACGAGCTTTACAAGGCTTAAGCGCCTCGTT
GGTCATTGCCACCTTGTTGCCTCTTTTGCTGTTGTCCTCGTGTCGACGCGTGCCACGTGCGCTTGTTGTG
AGTTGATTCTGCTTCTTGTGCACGTCATGCCGAGCCCTTGGGCCCCGCAATAAACCCACTATGCCAGTGT
AACTATCCTTCCCCCCAATGTATAACTGTGACGATCAATGAGCGGTGCCCGTCTAGAGGATCCCCGGGTA
CCGAGCTCGAATTCACTGGCCGTCGTTTTACAACGTCGTGACTGGGAAAACCCTGGCGTTACCCAACTTA
ATCGCCTTGCAGCACATCCCCCTTTCGCCAGCTGGCGTAATAGCGAAGAGGCCCGCACCGATCGCCCTTC
CCAACAGTTGCGCAGCCTGAATGGCGAATGGCGCCTGATGCGGTATTTTCTCCTTACGCATCTGTGCGGT
ATTTCACACCGCATATGGTGCACTCTCAGTACAATCTGCTCTGATGCCGCATAGTTAAGCCAGCCCCGAC
ACCCGCCAACACCCGCTGACGCGCCCTGACGGGCTTGTCTGCTCCCGGCATCCGCTTACAGACAAGCTGT
GACCGTC
